Addgene plasmid #232604: pAS3-rab-3P::AI::TsChR
Purpose: Pan-neuronal expression of opsin 'TsChR', regulated by rab-3 promoter and unc-54 3' UTR
Depositing lab: Andrew Leifer. Depositing organization: Princeton University. Publication: TWISP: a transgenic worm for interrogating signal propagation in Caenorhabditis elegans. Sharma AK, Randi F, Kumar S, Dvali S, Leifer AM. Genetics. 2024 Jul 8;227(3):iyae077. doi: 10.1093/genetics/iyae077. PubMed 38733622.
Backbone
  Vector backbone: pAS3
  Backbone manufacturer: Anuj Sharma
  Vector type: Worm Expression
Growth in bacteria
  Bacterial resistance: Ampicillin, 100 μg/mL
  Growth temperature: 37°C
  Growth strain: DH5alpha
  Copy number: High Copy
Gene/Insert
  Gene/Insert name: TsChR
  Species: Synthetic
  Mutation: N/A
  Cloning method: Ligation Independent Cloning
Terms and licenses: Academic/Nonprofit Terms; Industry Terms: Not Available to Industry
How to cite: pAS3-rab-3P::AI::TsChR was a gift from Andrew Leifer (Addgene plasmid # 232604 ; http://n2t.net/addgene:232604 ; RRID:Addgene_232604)
