[The description below was written by a language model from this plasmid's Addgene catalogue record and pLannotate feature annotations shown in this document.]
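Description:
pAS3-rab-3P::AI::TsChR is a worm expression plasmid built on the pAS3 backbone for pan-neuronal expression of the opsin TsChR in Caenorhabditis elegans. According to the catalogue entry, a synthetic TsChR coding sequence is driven by the rab-3 promoter, which is broadly active across the nervous system, and is followed by the unc-54 3' UTR, a standard element in worm transgenes that supplies 3' end processing and polyadenylation signals. The "AI" in the name is not explained in the record; it may denote an artificial intron of the kind often included to boost transgene expression in worms, but this is not stated. The insert was assembled by ligation-independent cloning.

The automated feature table for the 8,853 nt sequence recognises mainly the bacterial backbone. It lists a high-copy ColE1/pUC-type origin of replication, the β-lactamase gene with its own promoter for ampicillin selection in E. coli, and pUC-derived remnants. These remnants comprise a multiple cloning site fragment, lac promoter, lac operator and CAP binding site, together with short fragments of lacI, rop and the bom region. Roughly the first 6 kb carries no annotation apart from that cloning site fragment, and presumably holds the rab-3 promoter, TsChR and the unc-54 3' UTR, none of which the annotation tool identified. A short match to C. elegans aex-5 sits just downstream of this region, and the record does not explain its significance.

The associated work concerns a transgenic worm for interrogating signal propagation, which fits use of this plasmid to make neurons throughout the animal light-activatable for optogenetic stimulation.
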