Features (pLannotate 1.2.2; 11 found; start..end, strand, type, name):
     23..41      -  misc_feature   MCS (fragment): pUC18/19 multiple cloning site
   6006..6158    +  CDS            aex-5 (fragment): AEX5_CAEEL - Also known as kpc-3 From Caenorhabditis elegans.
   6286..6321    +  CDS            rop (fragment): Rop protein, which maintains plasmids at low copy number; rop
   6423..6522    +  misc_feature   bom (fragment): basis of mobility region from pBR322
   6620..6724    +  promoter       AmpR promoter: bla
   6725..7585    +  CDS            AmpR: β-lactamase; bla; confers resistance to ampicillin, carbenicillin, and related antibiotics
   7756..8344    +  rep_origin     ori: high-copy-number ColE1/pMB1/pBR322/pUC origin of replication
   8527..8619    +  CDS            lacI (fragment): lac repressor; lacI; The lac repressor binds to the lac operator to inhibit transcription in E. coli. This inhibition can be relieved by adding lactose or isopropyl-β-D-thiogalactopyranoside (IPTG).
   8632..8653    +  protein_bind   CAP binding site: CAP binding activates transcription in the presence of cAMP. E. coli catabolite activator protein
   8668..8698    +  promoter       lac promoter: promoter for the E. coli lac operon
   8706..8722    +  protein_bind   lac operator: The lac repressor binds to the lac operator to inhibit transcription in E. coli. This inhibition can be relieved by adding lactose or isopropyl-β-D-thiogalactopyranoside (IPTG). lac repressor encoded by lacI
>Addgene plasmid #232604 | pAS3-rab-3P::AI::TsChR | addgene full sequence | sequence record 461125 | Addgene NGS Result
GCTAACAACTTGGAAATGAAATAAGCTTGCATGCCTGCAGGCGAGTTTTGACTGGCTTTCAAAAACTGAG
TGATTACTAATTATTTTTGAAAAAATTAACAGTTGTGATATGATATTTAGACATTTTTGCAATATATAAT
TTGTTTGAAAAAAAAACATTTTTTAATGGTCTTCGAAGCTATAATAGTTTTTCGTAAAATTTTAAATAAA
ACAGCTGACAGATATCCACATTCAATAATTGAAAGTATGCAGTTCTCTTTTTTTTTGTCAAATAGAAAAA
AAGTAACAGATGGTCAGATATAATCTAGGTTAATCTGACTCTGGTCATCGATGAACTCATTTTCATCATA
ATCATTCTTCTTTCAAATGGTCTGTTCGGAATTCGAATATTCAATAAATGGATATCTTATTAGATGCTCC
GGATTTATTCCACCAAACTTCCAAGACGTAAGTTCAATTTAAACAAAATTACTATAGCTTGAAAAAATGA
GAAAAAACGAGCAGATAAAAAAATAACAGAAAAAATCCATAAAAATGACGAGGGTTCCGTGCGAAAATCG
TCATTGTTTTTGGCTTGCATCACACTTTTCCGCGAGTCAGCCACACTGTTTTATCGATTATTATTTTTCT
GATTTCAGAAACCGGAAACTTACAACTGAGATGCTTTCATTTTGATTTTTTTAAATTTAGTTTTGATTTC
AGCGATTTGTTTGAATATAATTATGCATGAGTTGGCTTTTGCATTTTTAGATAAATAAGTTCACATGCTC
GGACAAATTGTGTGGTTTAATCTGTGAAAGTTTTGAATCTTCTGTTTGAAAAAAAAAACATTTTTAATTT
GTATATACGAGTGAATTGGTTAGGCCCTGGTTACGTTTTCCAGCGAATTCATTCAAATTTCTTATTTTTT
CTATTTTTTCAATTAAATAATTTAGTTCTCTATCACATGTGTATGATCAAAATTTCATTCCTAATCGTAA
GCAAATTTAGGCTCATCCGTAGTATAATTTTGTTATGAAGGGCTTCACAGTAAAAGCTCAAACTCCAACA
TTTAGCAACTAGCAACCAACAAAAAACCAAAGAAATGTCAGTTTTGAAAAGTCGTTATTTCTTTGTCTTC
TCACAATTCACACATCATCTTCTCGTTTTCCTCCGTTTTTTTGTCGTGCTTCCTTCTTTTCTTTACACAT
TTTTCTAACCTTTTTTTAAGTCTATCCTCTCCTAATCCTTTGTACTCTCTAATCAGTTTTGCTGGTTGTG
CTGCACAATTTTTATCAGATTTATGCGCGAAACAAAAGCCTCTCGCGGAGAGCTCCGCCAAATCCGGTCT
TCTTTTTTCCTTGCCTATCGGATTTCACAAACATTCAGTTTGTCACTTGACGATGTGTTGGAGGCATTAC
TACTAGGAAGTGTTATTCATATTTTTTATTCGTTTCTTTTTGGTGACTAAACGAAATATTCCGAACGTTT
TCCTGATTTCAGGCGGCGGAAACGAAGAAGACCACGAATAATCAACAGGCTGCCATTGCATCCGCCAGAA
GTCGAGTGAGTTCTTTGAAAATCTTTATTAGAGTTATTTGTGACAATTTGCCACTTTTTTTTTAATGTTT
AATGAATCTGTAACGAAATTAATACCAAGGGTGTCCAACAGAACTATCTGAGCGGTTATTTAATTTTTAG
ATAGTATATTTCTTCCGATCGTAACATACATATTTTCAAGCATAGTACTGTGATTTAAGTTACAGTTTTC
CAATCAGTCTTGATTTTAATAAAAACTTTTCAACTGCAAAAATGCCTCTGAAGTATTTTTCTATATTTTT
ATAGTTGAATAATTTTTTGATTGGCACAAAGACCGCCGAGATATGAGCCGTTAAAGTAAAGCTGCATGGA
TTCAATATGGTTTGTATTTGATTGGAGTCACTTACATGGAAATATTTGTATTTAAATCTCATATTTTAAA
ACAAGACAAACACCAAATTAAATTTTTATTAATCTGAACATTTTTCAATCGATTTGGTAAACAAATTATT
AGATGTTTCCCTCAAAAATTGTAACAATTCCTAAATTGTGGCACTTATAATAACATCGTCCTGAATTCTC
AAAAAAAACCGAATGCTAAGAGAGATTTCGTTTAACTGGGACCTGTAACTGAATTTTCAAATATTGGCAG
TTTTTGATAAACTGGGAGGGAAATCAAAAACCAAAACTACAGTACCCCTCGTGTTATAATAAATTGTCAT
TCACTCCTTTTTTGTTCCCAACATTTGCTCCCATCTCCTGACGAGAAAGAACAATTTTATGAGCACGGGA
ACCCGTGGGCGTCCATCCGTTCCTCCTGTGCAATTTCAGCCCCCTTCCTCTACATTCTCTGTGTTCCCGT
TTTTATCGTTTTATGGGTATCGGGAACGGACAGATCGCTTCCATTTGCTTCTATTCCGTCCTCACAAGAC
GTCCCACTAACTGATTTTCTTCTGATTTCTTTTCACTGAAAATGGGAAAGAAAGAAAAAGACGATGAATC
GACGACTTCTTCTCAGGAGAAGGTGAAGAAGAAGGATAAGGAGAAAGTTCATCTAAGGCTGAAAGATAAA
GTAAAAAAACTTAGAAAATCTAAGTCGATTGCAGTATCTTCTCCAGCTGATTATATGACTTGTCAGTGTG
AACCATGCAAAAAAGTAGCTCTCGAGGTAATAATTTTTAAACTCAATACGTAGTTAAGTTTGAACTCCTT
TTAATTTACTTATCATCTAATTTACCGTCACAATAGTACTTCCATTAGCAATTATTTTAAAATTACATGC
ATAGCTTCAATGTTCGTTTTTTTGCGTTCTCATATCGTATGTTGTCTGCCTCTCGAATACTGACTGTCCG
ACTAGAATGTCCCGGTAGGATTACTGTACGGTCACTGGGAATAAACTGTTTCTGAAATCAATCTGAAATT
CCGTAGATCTTCTTGGTTCAATTTCTTATTCCTCAATCTTTGGACAACGTCACCTTCAGAGTCGTCGTTG
AGTATCCCATCATTAACTAGTCAATCTTTCTCTCTTTTTCATTTCCCCCAACTTTTCTGCATATTTTTTG
ACGACGACGACCTCGACGGCAACGAGAATACATTTATCTATTTTTTAGTATAGCATATATACATTTTCTA
CTTTTCTCTAACCCATTTCAGACGTATAGATTTTGGTTTTCGAATGCAACTTTGAGATTTTTCAAAGATC
TTCAGATGGGAGCAGTGGACTGTCTATTTGATATTCTTAAAATGTACTCTATAAAAGATGAAACTGTAAT
GACCAATTCCCTACATAAATATTTTTAACTAATTGGTCGGATATTTGGGGATCAGAGAAGTACTTGTTTT
TGCGATATTAATAATGATATATTTTTCTAGTAAAAAAATGTTAAGCGATTTGTGAATAATTAAGTTGGCT
TGAAAAAGATTTTTTGATAGCTATGTATTTTGTTAATTTAAATCAGATTTTAAAACTTTATTATTGACTA
TTTATATATATTATATATTATATATTTTCATGGTTTAATCAAAATCTATTAAATTATTTCTAAGATCTCT
AAATATCGAATTCTCTAAAAAGCTTCATCAACAAAAGCATTTCAATTATCTAACACAATGAGAATAATTC
AAGAACTGAAATAGAAAGAAATCTAGAAAAAAAAGAGAGTGAGGTGCCCTATTAAATCGGTGCTCTCCTC
TCTAACAGAAGCGCCTACACGCACCCAAGAGAGCTCTTTTTCTTTCTTTTTTCGGAGCACACATACACGC
ATACACTCCTCAGAAGTGTATAGAGAAAATGGGAGAAGAAGCGAAAGAAGACGAAGAAGCGGTTGTGATG
TATGCATCGGGCGTTTCTATCCCTCTCCGTGAGCAACGAGCTAGTCAACCCATCGATCCATTTTTGTGAG
CACACACAGAGAGAGACTCAAACACACTCACAGCTTCACACTGAGCTCCAAGAGCTCTGTAGAGAGAAGC
CAGAGTATGCTTTCCTCGATTTTCCTAACGTCTTCTTCTTCTGCTTTTTTCTTTTTCCCAACGAGTTGTA
GTCCACTAACTTCAATTTTTCCTCCAGAGAAAGAGTTTTAGAGAGACAGCTGATAAATACACTAGAGAAA
TAAAAAGAATGATAAAAATTTGCTATTTTAATCAGTTCCCTCTCGTTTCTCTAAGTTTTGTTGTTGGGTT
GGGAAATTAAAATTGGAAAATGGAAATAACGTTTTTTTCTGTCTAATCTTGAATTCTCCAGACATTTCTT
ATTTCCTTTTTTGTTGCAAGTTTTTCTTCCTTCTCTAATTTTTAATCAAAGATATCTCGCTATGAACTTT
GAATTTTTGATATTTTGATTCTATAAATACATAAAGTAATCTAAATGCTCTTTTAAAATAAATCTACAGT
AGCCCTATTTTCAGGGATCCCCGGGATTGGCCAAAGGACCCAAAGGTATGTTTCGAATGATACTAACATA
ACATAGAACATTTTCAGGAGGACCCTTGGAGGGTACCGAGCTCAGAAAAAATGTTCGCCATCAACCCCGA
ATATATGAATGAGACTGTGCTGCTGGACGAATGCACCCCAATCTACCTGGATATTGGACCACTGTGGGAG
CAGGTGGTGGCTAGGGTGACTCAGTGGTTCGGAGTGATCCTGTCTCTGGTGTTTCTGATCTACTACATCT
GGAACACTTACAAGGCTACCTGTGGGTGGGAGGAACTGTACGTGTGCACAGTGGAGTTCTGTAAGATCAT
CATCGAACTGTACTTCGAGTATACTCCCCCTGCCATGATCTTCCAGACAAATGGACAAGTGACTCCCTGG
CTGCGGTATGCTGAGTGGCTGCTGACATGCCCTGTGATCCTGATTCACCTGTCTAACATTACTGGGCTGA
ATGACGATTACAGTGGCCGCACCATGAGCCTGATCACATCCGACCTGGGCGGAATTTGTATGGCTGTGAC
CGCCGCTCTGAGCAAGGGATGGCTGAAAGCCCTGTTCTTTGTGATCGGGTGCGGCTACGGAGCCAGCACC
TTCTACAACGCCGCTTGTATCTACATTGAGTCCTACTATACCATGCCACAGGGAATTTGCAGGAGACTGG
TGCTGTGGATGGCCGGGGTGTTCTTTACATCCTGGTTCATGTTTCCTGGCCTGTTCCTGGCTGGACCAGA
AGGAACCCAGGCCCTGTCTTGGGCTGGAACCACAATCGGACATACAGTGGCCGACCTGCTGAGTAAGAAC
GCTTGGGGAATGATCGGGCACTTTCTGAGGGTGGAGATCCACAAGCATATCATCATCCATGGAGATGTGC
GGCGCCCCGTGACAGTGAAGGCTCTGGGGAGGCAGGTGAGCGTGAATTGTTTCGTGGACAAAGAGGAAGA
GGAAGAGGATGAGAGAATCTAAGCGCCGGTCGCTACCATTACCAACTTGTCTGGTGTCAAAAATAATAGG
GGCCGCTGTCATCAGAGTAAGTTTAAACTGAGTTCTACTAACTAACGAGTAATATTTAAATTTTCAGCAT
CTCGCGCCCGTGCCTCTGACTTCTAAGTCCAATTACTCTTCAACATCCCTACATGCTCTTTCTCCCTGTG
CTCCCACCCCCTATTTTTGTTATTATCAAAAAACTTCTCTTAATTTCTTTGTTTTTTAGCTTCTTTTAAG
TCACCTCTAACAATGAAATTGTGTAGATTCAAAAATAGAATTAATTCGTAATAAAAAGTCGAAAAAAATT
GTGCTCCCTCCCCCCATTAATAATAATTCTATCCCAAAATCTACACAATGTTCTGTGTACACTTCTTATG
TTTTTTACTTCTGATAAATTTTTTTGAAACATCATAGAAAAAACCGCACACAAAATACCTTATCATATGT
TACGTTTCAGTTTATGACCGCAATTTTTATTTCTTCGCACGTCTGGGCCTCTCATGACGTCAAATCATGC
TCATCGTGAAAAAGTTTTGGAGTATTTTTGGAATTTTTCAATCAAGTGAAAGTTTATGAAATTAATTTTC
CTGCTTTTGCTTTTTGGGGTTTCCCCTATTGTTTGTCAAGATTTCGAGGACGGCGTTTTTCTTGCTAAAA
TCACAAGTATTGATGAGCACGATGCAAGAAAGATCGGAAGAAGGTTTGGGTTTGAGGCTCAGTGGAAGGT
GAGTAGAAGTTGATAATTTGAAAGTGGAGTAGTGTCTATGGGGTTTTTGCCTTAAATGACAGAATACATT
CCCAATATACCAAACATAACTGTTTCCTACTAGTCGGCCGTACGGGCCCTTTCGTCTCGCGCGTTTCGGT
GATGACGGTGAAAACCTCTGACACATGCAGCTCCCGGAGACGGTCACAGCTTGTCTGTAAGCGGATGCCG
GGAGCAGACAAGCCCGTCAGGGCGCGTCAGCGGGTGTTGGCGGGTGTCGGGGCTGGCTTAACTATGCGGC
ATCAGAGCAGATTGTACTGAGAGTGCACCATATGCGGTGTGAAATACCGCACAGATGCGTAAGGAGAAAA
TACCGCATCAGGCGGCCTTAAGGGCCTCGTGATACGCCTATTTTTATAGGTTAATGTCATGATAATAATG
GTTTCTTAGACGTCAGGTGGCACTTTTCGGGGAAATGTGCGCGGAACCCCTATTTGTTTATTTTTCTAAA
TACATTCAAATATGTATCCGCTCATGAGACAATAACCCTGATAAATGCTTCAATAATATTGAAAAAGGAA
GAGTATGAGTATTCAACATTTCCGTGTCGCCCTTATTCCCTTTTTTGCGGCATTTTGCCTTCCTGTTTTT
GCTCACCCAGAAACGCTGGTGAAAGTAAAAGATGCTGAAGATCAGTTGGGTGCACGAGTGGGTTACATCG
AACTGGATCTCAACAGCGGTAAGATCCTTGAGAGTTTTCGCCCCGAAGAACGTTTTCCAATGATGAGCAC
TTTTAAAGTTCTGCTATGTGGCGCGGTATTATCCCGTATTGACGCCGGGCAAGAGCAACTCGGTCGCCGC
ATACACTATTCTCAGAATGACTTGGTTGAGTACTCACCAGTCACAGAAAAGCATCTTACGGATGGCATGA
CAGTAAGAGAATTATGCAGTGCTGCCATAACCATGAGTGATAACACTGCGGCCAACTTACTTCTGACAAC
GATCGGAGGACCGAAGGAGCTAACCGCTTTTTTGCACAACATGGGGGATCATGTAACTCGCCTTGATCGT
TGGGAACCGGAGCTGAATGAAGCCATACCAAACGACGAGCGTGACACCACGATGCCTGTAGCAATGGCAA
CAACGTTGCGCAAACTATTAACTGGCGAACTACTTACTCTAGCTTCCCGGCAACAATTAATAGACTGGAT
GGAGGCGGATAAAGTTGCAGGACCACTTCTGCGCTCGGCCCTTCCGGCTGGCTGGTTTATTGCTGATAAA
TCTGGAGCCGGTGAGCGTGGGTCTCGCGGTATCATTGCAGCACTGGGGCCAGATGGTAAGCCCTCCCGTA
TCGTAGTTATCTACACGACGGGGAGTCAGGCAACTATGGATGAACGAAATAGACAGATCGCTGAGATAGG
TGCCTCACTGATTAAGCATTGGTAACTGTCAGACCAAGTTTACTCATATATACTTTAGATTGATTTAAAA
CTTCATTTTTAATTTAAAAGGATCTAGGTGAAGATCCTTTTTGATAATCTCATGACCAAAATCCCTTAAC
GTGAGTTTTCGTTCCACTGAGCGTCAGACCCCGTAGAAAAGATCAAAGGATCTTCTTGAGATCCTTTTTT
TCTGCGCGTAATCTGCTGCTTGCAAACAAAAAAACCACCGCTACCAGCGGTGGTTTGTTTGCCGGATCAA
GAGCTACCAACTCTTTTTCCGAAGGTAACTGGCTTCAGCAGAGCGCAGATACCAAATACTGTTCTTCTAG
TGTAGCCGTAGTTAGGCCACCACTTCAAGAACTCTGTAGCACCGCCTACATACCTCGCTCTGCTAATCCT
GTTACCAGTGGCTGCTGCCAGTGGCGATAAGTCGTGTCTTACCGGGTTGGACTCAAGACGATAGTTACCG
GATAAGGCGCAGCGGTCGGGCTGAACGGGGGGTTCGTGCACACAGCCCAGCTTGGAGCGAACGACCTACA
CCGAACTGAGATACCTACAGCGTGAGCTATGAGAAAGCGCCACGCTTCCCGAAGGGAGAAAGGCGGACAG
GTATCCGGTAAGCGGCAGGGTCGGAACAGGAGAGCGCACGAGGGAGCTTCCAGGGGGAAACGCCTGGTAT
CTTTATAGTCCTGTCGGGTTTCGCCACCTCTGACTTGAGCGTCGATTTTTGTGATGCTCGTCAGGGGGGC
GGAGCCTATGGAAAAACGCCAGCAACGCGGCCTTTTTACGGTTCCTGGCCTTTTGCTGGCCTTTTGCTCA
CATGTTCTTTCCTGCGTTATCCCCTGATTCTGTGGATAACCGTATTACCGCCTTTGAGTGAGCTGATACC
GCTCGCCGCAGCCGAACGACCGAGCGCAGCGAGTCAGTGAGCGAGGAAGCGGAAGAGCGCCCAATACGCA
AACCGCCTCTCCCCGCGCGTTGGCCGATTCATTAATGCAGCTGGCACGACAGGTTTCCCGACTGGAAAGC
GGGCAGTGAGCGCAACGCAATTAATGTGAGTTAGCTCACTCATTAGGCACCCCAGGCTTTACACTTTATG
CTTCCGGCTCGTATGTTGTGTGGAATTGTGAGCGGATAACAATTTCACACAGGAAACAGCTATGACCATG
ATTACGCCAAGCTGTAAGTTTAAACATGATCTTACTAACTAACTATTCTCATTTAAATTTTCAGAGCTTA
AAAATGGCTGAAATCACTCACAACGATGGATAC
